Addgene plasmid #83916: pET32bplus_trxAChEwt
Purpose: Encodes an E. coli codon optimized version of wild type human acetylcholinesterase
Depositing lab: Sarel Fleishman. Depositing organization: Weizmann Institute of Science. Publication: Automated Structure- and Sequence-Based Design of Proteins for High Bacterial Expression and Stability. Goldenzweig A, Goldsmith M, Hill SE, Gertman O, Laurino P, Ashani Y, Dym O, Unger T, Albeck S, Prilusky J, Lieberman RL, Aharoni A, Silman I, Sussman JL, Tawfik DS, Fleishman SJ. Mol Cell. 2016 Jul 21;63(2):337-46. doi: 10.1016/j.molcel.2016.06.012. Epub 2016 Jul 14. PubMed 27425410.
Backbone
  Vector backbone: pET32b+
  Backbone manufacturer: Novagen
  Backbone size w/o insert (bp): 5848
  Total vector size (bp): 7501
  Vector type: Bacterial Expression
Growth in bacteria
  Bacterial resistance: Ampicillin, 100 μg/mL
  Growth temperature: 37°C
  Growth strain: DH5alpha
  Copy number: Low Copy
Gene/Insert
  Gene/Insert name: Short form of hAChE, codon optimised for E.coli expression (alt name: hAChE-wt)
  Species: H. sapiens (human), Synthetic
  Insert size (bp): 1653
  Mutation: codon optimised for E.coli expression
  GenBank ID: M55040.1
  Entrez Gene: ACHE (a.k.a. ACEE, ARACHE, N-ACHE, YT)
  Promoter: T7 promoter
  Tag / fusion protein: TRX (N terminal on backbone); His (N terminal on backbone); S-tag (N terminal on backbone)
  Cloning method: Restriction Enzyme; 5′ cloning site NcoI (not destroyed); 3′ cloning site XhoI (not destroyed)
  Sequencing primers: 5′ aaattcgaacgccagcacatgg; 3′ caaaaaacccctcaagacccg
Terms and licenses: Academic/Nonprofit Terms; Industry Terms: Not Available to Industry
How to cite: pET32bplus_trxAChEwt was a gift from Sarel Fleishman (Addgene plasmid # 83916 ; http://n2t.net/addgene:83916 ; RRID:Addgene_83916)
