[The description below was written by a language model from this plasmid's Addgene catalogue record and pLannotate feature annotations shown in this document.]
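Description:
pET32bplus_trxAChEwt is a bacterial expression plasmid built on the Novagen pET32b+ backbone, carrying a synthetic, E. coli codon-optimised coding sequence for the short form of wild-type human acetylcholinesterase (ACHE, about 1.65 kb) inserted between the NcoI and XhoI sites. The total size is about 7.5 kb. It replicates from a pBR322-type ColE1 origin, with the rop gene and bom region retained, which fits the low copy number listed in the record. Selection is by ampicillin through the bla gene. An f1 origin is also present. The short tetracycline-resistance fragments and the small predicted ORF in the annotation are non-functional remnants of the pBR322 lineage rather than working markers.

Expression is driven by a T7 promoter followed by a lac operator and the strong T7 gene 10 ribosome binding site. The plasmid also carries lacI, so transcription is repressed until induction with IPTG in a host that supplies T7 RNA polymerase. Transcription ends at the T7 terminator. The enzyme is made as an N-terminal fusion to E. coli thioredoxin (TrxA), a partner commonly used to improve solubility and folding, followed by the S-tag. The catalogue also lists an N-terminal His tag from the backbone, which the automated annotation did not call in the linker between TrxA and the S-tag. The annotation does detect a short His-tag sequence just downstream of the insert, but the record does not say whether it is translated in frame with the enzyme.

According to the record, the construct encodes the wild-type enzyme in a study of computational protein design aimed at higher bacterial expression and stability, where it would presumably act as the unmodified reference.
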