Features (pLannotate 1.2.2; 21 found; start..end, strand, type, name):
      1..327     +  CDS            TrxA: E. coli thioredoxin; trxA
    400..444     +  CDS            S-Tag: affinity and epitope tag derived from pancreatic ribonuclease A
    481..2124    +  CDS            ACHE (fragment): ACES_HUMAN - Experimental evidence at protein level: Swiss-Prot protein existence level 1. Terminates signal transduction at the neuromuscular junction by rapid hydrolysis of the acetylcholine released into the synaptic cleft. Role in neuronal apoptosis. From Homo sapiens (Human).
   2137..2154    +  CDS            9xHis (fragment): 9xHis affinity tag
   2164..2213    +  CDS            SET1 (fragment): solubility-enhancement tag derived from T7 phage gene 10B
   2221..2268    +  terminator     T7 terminator: transcription terminator for bacteriophage T7 RNA polymerase
   2305..2733    +  rep_origin     f1 ori (sequence partly withheld): f1 bacteriophage origin of replication; arrow indicates direction of (+) strand synthesis
   2786..2890    +  promoter       AmpR promoter: bla
   2891..3751    +  CDS            AmpR: β-lactamase; bla; confers resistance to ampicillin, carbenicillin, and related antibiotics
   3922..4510    +  rep_origin     ori: high-copy-number ColE1/pMB1/pBR322/pUC origin of replication
   4696..4835    -  misc_feature   bom: basis of mobility region from pBR322
   4937..5128    -  CDS            rop: Rop protein, which maintains plasmids at low copy number; rop
   5145..5525    +  CDS            YPB1_ECOLX: Protein predicted: Swiss-Prot protein existence level 4. From Escherichia coli.
   5597..5888    -  CDS            TcR (fragment): tetracycline efflux protein; tet; confers resistance to tetracycline
   5903..5924    -  protein_bind   CAP binding site: CAP binding activates transcription in the presence of cAMP. E. coli catabolite activator protein
   5937..7019    -  CDS            lacI: lac repressor; lacI; The lac repressor binds to the lac operator to inhibit transcription in E. coli. This inhibition can be relieved by adding lactose or isopropyl-β-D-thiogalactopyranoside (IPTG).
   7020..7097    -  promoter       lacI promoter: lacI
   7105..7384    -  CDS            TcR (fragment): tetracycline efflux protein; tet; confers resistance to tetracycline
   7410..7428    +  promoter       T7 promoter: promoter for bacteriophage T7 RNA polymerase
   7429..7453    +  protein_bind   lac operator: The lac repressor binds to the lac operator to inhibit transcription in E. coli. This inhibition can be relieved by adding lactose or isopropyl-β-D-thiogalactopyranoside (IPTG). lac repressor encoded by lacI
   7468..7490    +  RBS            RBS: efficient ribosome binding site from bacteriophage T7 gene 10 (Olins and Rangwala, 1989)
>Addgene plasmid #83916 | pET32bplus_trxAChEwt | addgene full sequence | sequence record 174926 | Addgene NGS Result
ATGAGCGATAAAATTATTCACCTGACTGACGACAGTTTTGACACGGATGTACTCAAAGCGGACGGGGCGA
TCCTCGTCGATTTCTGGGCAGAGTGGTGCGGTCCGTGCAAAATGATCGCCCCGATTCTGGATGAAATCGC
TGACGAATATCAGGGCAAACTGACCGTTGCAAAACTGAACATCGATCAAAACCCTGGCACTGCGCCGAAA
TATGGCATCCGTGGTATCCCGACTCTGCTGCTGTTCAAAAACGGTGAAGTGGCGGCAACCAAAGTGGGTG
CACTGTCTAAAGGTCAGTTGAAAGAGTTCCTCGACGCTAACCTGGCCGGTTCTGGTTCTGGCCATATGCA
CCATCATCATCATCATTCTTCTGGTCTGGTGCCACGCGGTTCTGGTATGAAAGAAACCGCTGCTGCTAAA
TTCGAACGCCAGCACATGGACAGCCCAGATCTGGGTACCGACGACGACGACAAGGCCATGGAAGGCCGCG
AAGACGCCGAACTGTTAGTGACCGTTCGTGGCGGTCGTCTGCGCGGTATTCGTCTGAAGACCCCGGGTGG
TCCTGTTAGCGCCTTTCTGGGTATTCCGTTTGCCGAACCGCCGATGGGTCCTCGCCGCTTTTTACCGCCG
GAGCCGAAACAGCCGTGGAGTGGTGTGGTTGATGCCACCACCTTTCAGAGCGTGTGTTATCAGTATGTGG
ATACACTGTACCCGGGTTTCGAAGGCACCGAGATGTGGAATCCGAATCGTGAGCTGAGCGAAGATTGCCT
GTACCTGAACGTTTGGACCCCGTATCCGCGCCCGACCAGTCCTACACCGGTTCTGGTGTGGATCTATGGC
GGCGGTTTCTATAGTGGTGCCAGTAGCCTGGACGTGTATGATGGCCGCTTTCTGGTTCAAGCCGAGCGTA
CAGTTCTGGTGAGCATGAACTATCGCGTTGGTGCCTTCGGTTTCCTGGCACTGCCTGGTAGCCGTGAAGC
CCCGGGTAATGTTGGTCTGCTGGATCAGCGTCTGGCCCTGCAGTGGGTGCAGGAAAACGTGGCAGCATTC
GGCGGTGATCCGACCAGCGTTACCCTGTTTGGTGAAAGTGCAGGTGCAGCCAGCGTTGGTATGCATCTGC
TGAGTCCTCCGAGTCGTGGCCTGTTTCACCGCGCCGTGCTGCAGAGTGGTGCACCGAATGGTCCGTGGGC
CACCGTTGGTATGGGTGAAGCCCGTCGTCGTGCCACCCAACTGGCCCATCTGGTTGGTTGCCCGCCGGGT
GGCACAGGCGGTAATGATACCGAACTGGTGGCATGTCTGCGCACCCGTCCGGCACAGGTGCTGGTTAACC
ATGAGTGGCACGTGCTGCCTCAGGAGAGCGTGTTTCGTTTCAGCTTCGTTCCGGTGGTGGACGGTGATTT
CCTGAGCGATACCCCTGAAGCACTGATTAACGCCGGCGATTTTCACGGCCTGCAAGTTCTGGTGGGTGTG
GTTAAGGACGAGGGTAGCTATTTCCTGGTGTATGGCGCCCCGGGCTTTAGCAAGGACAATGAAAGCCTGA
TTAGCCGCGCCGAGTTTCTGGCAGGTGTTCGCGTGGGCGTTCCTCAGGTTAGCGATCTGGCAGCAGAGGC
CGTGGTGCTGCACTACACGGACTGGCTGCATCCGGAAGATCCTGCACGCCTGCGTGAAGCACTGAGCGAT
GTGGTTGGCGACCATAACGTTGTGTGTCCGGTTGCACAACTGGCCGGCCGTTTAGCAGCCCAGGGCGCAC
GTGTGTATGCCTACGTGTTTGAACACCGCGCAAGTACCCTGAGCTGGCCGCTGTGGATGGGTGTGCCGCA
TGGCTATGAAATCGAATTCATCTTTGGCATTCCGCTGGACCCGAGCCGTAACTATACCGCCGAGGAAAAA
ATCTTCGCACAGCGCCTGATGCGCTATTGGGCAAATTTCGCACGCACCGGCGATCCGAACGAACCGCGTG
ATCCTAAAGCCCCGCAGTGGCCGCCGTATACAGCAGGCGCCCAGCAGTACGTGAGCTTAGATCTGCGCCC
GTTAGAAGTGCGTCGCGGCCTGCGTGCACAAGCCTGTGCCTTTTGGAACCGTTTCCTGCCGAAACTGCTG
AGCGCCACCGACACACTGGACGAGTAATAACTCGAGCACCACCACCACCACCACTGAGATCCGGCTGCTA
ACAAAGCCCGAAAGGAAGCTGAGTTGGCTGCTGCCACCGCTGAGCAATAACTAGCATAACCCCTTGGGGC
CTCTAAACGGGTCTTGAGGGGTTTTTTGCTGAAAGGAGGAACTATATCCGGATTGGCGAATGGG
[124 nt withheld, positions 2305-2428]
C
[91 nt withheld, positions 2430-2520]
A
[49 nt withheld, positions 2522-2570]
CCTTTGACGTTGGAGTCCACGTTCTTT
[37 nt withheld, positions 2598-2634]
ACCCTATCTCGGTCTATTCTTTTGATTTATAAGGGATTTTGCCGATTTCGGCCTATTGGTTAAAAAATGA
GCTGATTTAACAAAAATTTAACGCGAATTTTAACAAAATATTAACGCTTACAATTTAGGTGGCACTTTTC
GGGGAAATGTGCGCGGAACCCCTATTTGTTTATTTTTCTAAATACATTCAAATATGTATCCGCTCATGAG
ACAATAACCCTGATAAATGCTTCAATAATATTGAAAAAGGAAGAGTATGAGTATTCAACATTTCCGTGTC
GCCCTTATTCCCTTTTTTGCGGCATTTTGCCTTCCTGTTTTTGCTCACCCAGAAACGCTGGTGAAAGTAA
AAGATGCTGAAGATCAGTTGGGTGCACGAGTGGGTTACATCGAACTGGATCTCAACAGCGGTAAGATCCT
TGAGAGTTTTCGCCCCGAAGAACGTTTTCCAATGATGAGCACTTTTAAAGTTCTGCTATGTGGCGCGGTA
TTATCCCGTATTGACGCCGGGCAAGAGCAACTCGGTCGCCGCATACACTATTCTCAGAATGACTTGGTTG
AGTACTCACCAGTCACAGAAAAGCATCTTACGGATGGCATGACAGTAAGAGAATTATGCAGTGCTGCCAT
AACCATGAGTGATAACACTGCGGCCAACTTACTTCTGACAACGATCGGAGGACCGAAGGAGCTAACCGCT
TTTTTGCACAACATGGGGGATCATGTAACTCGCCTTGATCGTTGGGAACCGGAGCTGAATGAAGCCATAC
CAAACGACGAGCGTGACACCACGATGCCTGCAGCAATGGCAACAACGTTGCGCAAACTATTAACTGGCGA
ACTACTTACTCTAGCTTCCCGGCAACAATTAATAGACTGGATGGAGGCGGATAAAGTTGCAGGACCACTT
CTGCGCTCGGCCCTTCCGGCTGGCTGGTTTATTGCTGATAAATCTGGAGCCGGTGAGCGTGGGTCTCGCG
GTATCATTGCAGCACTGGGGCCAGATGGTAAGCCCTCCCGTATCGTAGTTATCTACACGACGGGGAGTCA
GGCAACTATGGATGAACGAAATAGACAGATCGCTGAGATAGGTGCCTCACTGATTAAGCATTGGTAACTG
TCAGACCAAGTTTACTCATATATACTTTAGATTGATTTAAAACTTCATTTTTAATTTAAAAGGATCTAGG
TGAAGATCCTTTTTGATAATCTCATGACCAAAATCCCTTAACGTGAGTTTTCGTTCCACTGAGCGTCAGA
CCCCGTAGAAAAGATCAAAGGATCTTCTTGAGATCCTTTTTTTCTGCGCGTAATCTGCTGCTTGCAAACA
AAAAAACCACCGCTACCAGCGGTGGTTTGTTTGCCGGATCAAGAGCTACCAACTCTTTTTCCGAAGGTAA
CTGGCTTCAGCAGAGCGCAGATACCAAATACTGTCCTTCTAGTGTAGCCGTAGTTAGGCCACCACTTCAA
GAACTCTGTAGCACCGCCTACATACCTCGCTCTGCTAATCCTGTTACCAGTGGCTGCTGCCAGTGGCGAT
AAGTCGTGTCTTACCGGGTTGGACTCAAGACGATAGTTACCGGATAAGGCGCAGCGGTCGGGCTGAACGG
GGGGTTCGTGCACACAGCCCAGCTTGGAGCGAACGACCTACACCGAACTGAGATACCTACAGCGTGAGCT
ATGAGAAAGCGCCACGCTTCCCGAAGGGAGAAAGGCGGACAGGTATCCGGTAAGCGGCAGGGTCGGAACA
GGAGAGCGCACGAGGGAGCTTCCAGGGGGAAACGCCTGGTATCTTTATAGTCCTGTCGGGTTTCGCCACC
TCTGACTTGAGCGTCGATTTTTGTGATGCTCGTCAGGGGGGCGGAGCCTATGGAAAAACGCCAGCAACGC
GGCCTTTTTACGGTTCCTGGCCTTTTGCTGGCCTTTTGCTCACATGTTCTTTCCTGCGTTATCCCCTGAT
TCTGTGGATAACCGTATTACCGCCTTTGAGTGAGCTGATACCGCTCGCCGCAGCCGAACGACCGAGCGCA
GCGAGTCAGTGAGCGAGGAAGCGGAAGAGCGCCTGATGCGGTATTTTCTCCTTACGCATCTGTGCGGTAT
TTCACACCGCAATGGTGCACTCTCAGTACAATCTGCTCTGATGCCGCATAGTTAAGCCAGTATACACTCC
GCTATCGCTACGTGACTGGGTCATGGCTGCGCCCCGACACCCGCCAACACCCGCTGACGCGCCCTGACGG
GCTTGTCTGCTCCCGGCATCCGCTTACAGACAAGCTGTGACCGTCTCCGGGAGCTGCATGTGTCAGAGGT
TTTCACCGTCATCACCGAAACGCGCGAGGCAGCTGCGGTAAAGCTCATCAGCGTGGTCGTGAAGCGATTC
ACAGATGTCTGCCTGTTCATCCGCGTCCAGCTCGTTGAGTTTCTCCAGAAGCGTTAATGTCTGGCTTCTG
ATAAAGCGGGCCATGTTAAGGGCGGTTTTTTCCTGTTTGGTCACTGATGCCTCCGTGTAAGGGGGATTTC
TGTTCATGGGGGTAATGATACCGATGAAACGAGAGAGGATGCTCACGATACGGGTTACTGATGATGAACA
TGCCCGGTTACTGGAACGTTGTGAGGGTAAACAACTGGCGGTATGGATGCGGCGGGACCAGAGAAAAATC
ACTCAGGGTCAATGCCAGCGCTTCGTTAATACAGATGTAGGTGTTCCACAGGGTAGCCAGCAGCATCCTG
CGATGCAGATCCGGAACATAATGGTGCAGGGCGCTGACTTCCGCGTTTCCAGACTTTACGAAACACGGAA
ACCGAAGACCATTCATGTTGTTGCTCAGGTCGCAGACGTTTTGCAGCAGCAGTCGCTTCACGTTCGCTCG
CGTATCGGTGATTCATTCTGCTAACCAGTAAGGCAACCCCGCCAGCCTAGCCGGGTCCTCAACGACAGGA
GCACGATCATGCGCACCCGTGGGGCCGCCATGCCGGCGATAATGGCCTGCTTCTCGCCGAAACGTTTGGT
GGCGGGACCAGTGACGAAGGCTTGAGCGAGGGCGTGCAAGATTCCGAATACCGCAAGCGACAGGCCGATC
ATCGTCGCGCTCCAGCGAAAGCGGTCCTCGCCGAAAATGACCCAGAGCGCTGCCGGCACCTGTCCTACGA
GTTGCATGATAAAGAAGACAGTCATAAGTGCGGCGACGATAGTCATGCCCCGCGCCCACCGGAAGGAGCT
GACTGGGTTGAAGGCTCTCAAGGGCATCGGTCGAGATCCCGGTGCCTAATGAGTGAGCTAACTTACATTA
ATTGCGTTGCGCTCACTGCCCGCTTTCCAGTCGGGAAACCTGTCGTGCCAGCTGCATTAATGAATCGGCC
AACGCGCGGGGAGAGGCGGTTTGCGTATTGGGCGCCAGGGTGGTTTTTCTTTTCACCAGTGAGACGGGCA
ACAGCTGATTGCCCTTCACCGCCTGGCCCTGAGAGAGTTGCAGCAAGCGGTCCACGCTGGTTTGCCCCAG
CAGGCGAAAATCCTGTTTGATGGTGGTTAACGGCGGGATATAACATGAGCTGTCTTCGGTATCGTCGTAT
CCCACTACCGAGATGTCCGCACCAACGCGCAGCCCGGACTCGGTAATGGCGCGCATTGCGCCCAGCGCCA
TCTGATCGTTGGCAACCAGCATCGCAGTGGGAACGATGCCCTCATTCAGCATTTGCATGGTTTGTTGAAA
ACCGGACATGGCACTCCAGTCGCCTTCCCGTTCCGCTATCGGCTGAATTTGATTGCGAGTGAGATATTTA
TGCCAGCCAGCCAGACGCAGACGCGCCGAGACAGAACTTAATGGGCCCGCTAACAGCGCGATTTGCTGGT
GACCCAATGCGACCAGATGCTCCACGCCCAGTCGCGTACCGTCTTCATGGGAGAAAATAATACTGTTGAT
GGGTGTCTGGTCAGAGACATCAAGAAATAACGCCGGAACATTAGTGCAGGCAGCTTCCACAGCAATGGCA
TCCTGGTCATCCAGCGGATAGTTAATGATCAGCCCACTGACGCGTTGCGCGAGAAGATTGTGCACCGCCG
CTTTACAGGCTTCGACGCCGCTTCGTTCTACCATCGACACCACCACGCTGGCACCCAGTTGATCGGCGCG
AGATTTAATCGCCGCGACAATTTGCGACGGCGCGTGCAGGGCCAGACTGGAGGTGGCAACGCCAATCAGC
AACGACTGTTTGCCCGCCAGTTGTTGTGCCACGCGGTTGGGAATGTAATTCAGCTCCGCCATCGCCGCTT
CCACTTTTTCCCGCGTTTTCGCAGAAACGTGGCTGGCCTGGTTCACCACGCGGGAAACGGTCTGATAAGA
GACACCGGCATACTCTGCGACATCGTATAACGTTACTGGTTTCACATTCACCACCCTGAATTGACTCTCT
TCCGGGCGCTATCATGCCATACCGCGAAAGGTTTTGCGCCATTCGATGGTGTCCGGGATCTCGACGCTCT
CCCTTATGCGACTCCTGCATTAGGAAGCAGCCCAGTAGTAGGTTGAGGCCGTTGAGCACCGCCGCCGCAA
GGAATGGTGCATGCAAGGAGATGGCGCCCAACAGTCCCCCGGCCACGGGGCCTGCCACCATACCCACGCC
GAAACAAGCGCTCATGAGCCCGAAGTGGCGAGCCCGATCTTCCCCATCGGTGATGTCGGCGATATAGGCG
CCAGCAACCGCACCTGTGGCGCCGGTGATGCCGGCCACGATGCGTCCGGCGTAGAGGATCGAGATCGATC
TCGATCCCGCGAAATTAATACGACTCACTATAGGGGAATTGTGAGCGGATAACAATTCCCCTCTAGAAAT
AATTTTGTTTAACTTTAAGAAGGAGATATACAT
